LOCUS       Exported 8862 bp ds-DNA circular SYN 13-MAY-2021
DEFINITION  Protein Barcode (Pro-Code) for vector/cell tracking. Contains U6
            trRNA cassette for sgRNA cloning. Enables phenotypic CRISPR screens
            at a single cell resolution (using cytometry)..
ACCESSION   .
VERSION     .
KEYWORDS    pLKO_V5.VSVg.C_NGFR
SOURCE      synthetic DNA construct
  ORGANISM  synthetic DNA construct
REFERENCE   1 (bases 1 to 8862)
  AUTHORS   Wroblewska A, Dhainaut M, Ben-Zvi B, Rose SA, Park ES, Amir ED,
            Bektesevic A, Baccarini A, Merad M, Rahman AH, Brown BD
  TITLE     Protein Barcodes Enable High-Dimensional Single-Cell CRISPR Screens.
  JOURNAL   Cell. 2018 Nov 1;175(4):1141-1155.e16. doi:
            10.1016/j.cell.2018.09.022. Epub 2018 Oct 18.
  PUBMED    30343902
REFERENCE   2 (bases 1 to 8862)
  AUTHORS   .
  TITLE     Direct Submission
  JOURNAL   Exported May 13, 2021 from SnapGene Server 1.1.58
            http://www.snapgene.com
FEATURES             Location/Qualifiers
     source          1..8862
                     /organism="synthetic DNA construct"
                     /mol_type="other DNA"
     promoter        50..290
                     /label=U6 promoter
                     /note="RNA polymerase III promoter for human U6 snRNA"
     primer_bind     50..70
                     /label=hU6-F
                     /note="Human U6 promoter, forward primer"
     primer_bind     221..240
                     /label=LKO.1 5'
                     /note="Human U6 promoter, forward primer"
     misc_RNA        317..392
                     /label=gRNA scaffold
                     /note="guide RNA scaffold for the Streptococcus pyogenes
                     CRISPR/Cas9 system"
     misc_feature    440..557
                     /label=cPPT/CTS
                     /note="central polypurine tract and central termination
                     sequence of HIV-1"
     promoter        697..1875
                     /label=EF-1-alpha promoter
                     /note="strong constitutive promoter for human elongation
                     factor EF-1-alpha"
     intron          928..1866
                     /label=EF-1-alpha intron A
                     /note="intron upstream of the start codon of human
                     EF-1-alpha"
     primer_bind     1823..1843
                     /label=EF1a-F
                     /note="Human elongation factor-1a promoter, forward primer"
     regulatory      1924..1933
                     /regulatory_class="other"
                     /note="vertebrate consensus sequence for strong initiation
                     of translation (Kozak, 1987)"
     CDS             2026..2067
                     /codon_start=1
                     /product="epitope tag from simian virus 5"
                     /label=V5 tag
                     /translation="GKPIPNPLLGLDST"
     CDS             2086..2118
                     /codon_start=1
                     /product="epitope tag from vesicular stomatitis virus G
                     protein"
                     /label=VSV-G tag
                     /translation="YTDIEMNRLGK"
     misc_feature    2935..3523
                     /label=WPRE
                     /note="woodchuck hepatitis virus posttranscriptional
                     regulatory element"
     primer_bind     complement(2988..3008)
                     /label=WPRE-R
                     /note="WPRE, reverse primer"
     CDS             complement(3406..3417)
                     /codon_start=1
                     /product="Factor Xa recognition and cleavage site"
                     /label=Factor Xa site
                     /translation="IEGR"
     LTR             3598..3831
                     /label=3' LTR (Delta-U3)
                     /note="self-inactivating 3' long terminal repeat (LTR) from
                     HIV-1"
     polyA_signal    3903..4024
                     /label=SV40 poly(A) signal
                     /note="SV40 polyadenylation signal"
     primer_bind     complement(3940..3959)
                     /label=SV40pA-R
                     /note="SV40 polyA, reverse primer"
     primer_bind     3994..4013
                     /label=EBV-rev
                     /note="SV40 polyA terminator, reverse primer"
     rep_origin      4064..4199
                     /label=SV40 ori
                     /note="SV40 origin of replication"
     primer_bind     4126..4145
                     /label=SV40pro-F
                     /note="SV40 promoter/origin, forward primer"
     primer_bind     complement(4219..4238)
                     /label=T7
                     /note="T7 promoter, forward primer"
     promoter        complement(4220..4238)
                     /label=T7 promoter
                     /note="promoter for bacteriophage T7 RNA polymerase"
     primer_bind     complement(4248..4265)
                     /label=M13 Forward
                     /note="In lacZ gene. Also called M13-F20 or M13 (-21)
                     Forward"
     primer_bind     complement(4248..4264)
                     /label=M13 fwd
                     /note="common sequencing primer, one of multiple similar
                     variants"
     primer_bind     complement(4257..4279)
                     /label=M13/pUC Forward
                     /note="In lacZ gene"
     rep_origin      4406..4861
                     /direction=RIGHT
                     /label=f1 ori
                     /note="f1 bacteriophage origin of replication; arrow
                     indicates direction of (+) strand synthesis"
     primer_bind     complement(4493..4512)
                     /label=F1ori-R
                     /note="F1 origin, reverse primer"
     primer_bind     4703..4724
                     /label=F1ori-F
                     /note="F1 origin, forward primer"
     promoter        4887..4991
                     /gene="bla"
                     /label=AmpR promoter
     CDS             4992..5852
                     /codon_start=1
                     /gene="bla"
                     /product="beta-lactamase"
                     /label=AmpR
                     /note="confers resistance to ampicillin, carbenicillin, and
                     related antibiotics"
                     /translation="MSIQHFRVALIPFFAAFCLPVFAHPETLVKVKDAEDQLGARVGYI
                     ELDLNSGKILESFRPEERFPMMSTFKVLLCGAVLSRIDAGQEQLGRRIHYSQNDLVEYS
                     PVTEKHLTDGMTVRELCSAAITMSDNTAANLLLTTIGGPKELTAFLHNMGDHVTRLDRW
                     EPELNEAIPNDERDTTMPVAMATTLRKLLTGELLTLASRQQLIDWMEADKVAGPLLRSA
                     LPAGWFIADKSGAGERGSRGIIAALGPDGKPSRIVVIYTTGSQATMDERNRQIAEIGAS
                     LIKHW"
     primer_bind     complement(5210..5229)
                     /label=Amp-R
                     /note="Ampicillin resistance gene, reverse primer"
     rep_origin      6023..6611
                     /direction=RIGHT
                     /label=ori
                     /note="high-copy-number ColE1/pMB1/pBR322/pUC origin of
                     replication"
     primer_bind     6512..6531
                     /label=pBR322ori-F
                     /note="pBR322 origin, forward primer"
     primer_bind     6765..6782
                     /label=L4440
                     /note="L4440 vector, forward primer"
     protein_bind    6899..6920
                     /label=CAP binding site
                     /bound_moiety="E. coli catabolite activator protein"
                     /note="CAP binding activates transcription in the presence
                     of cAMP."
     promoter        6935..6965
                     /label=lac promoter
                     /note="promoter for the E. coli lac operon"
     protein_bind    6973..6989
                     /label=lac operator
                     /bound_moiety="lac repressor encoded by lacI"
                     /note="The lac repressor binds to the lac operator to
                     inhibit transcription in E. coli. This inhibition can be
                     relieved by adding lactose or
                     isopropyl-beta-D-thiogalactopyranoside (IPTG)."
     primer_bind     6978..7000
                     /label=M13/pUC Reverse
                     /note="In lacZ gene"
     primer_bind     6997..7013
                     /label=M13 rev
                     /note="common sequencing primer, one of multiple similar
                     variants"
     primer_bind     6997..7013
                     /label=M13 Reverse
                     /note="In lacZ gene. Also called M13-rev"
     primer_bind     7032..7052
                     /label=T3
                     /note="T3 promoter, forward primer"
     promoter        7034..7052
                     /label=T3 promoter
                     /note="promoter for bacteriophage T3 RNA polymerase"
     promoter        7080..7306
                     /label=RSV promoter
                     /note="Rous sarcoma virus enhancer/promoter"
     LTR             7307..7487
                     /label=5' LTR (truncated)
                     /note="truncated 5' long terminal repeat (LTR) from HIV-1"
     misc_feature    7534..7659
                     /label=HIV-1 Psi
                     /note="packaging signal of human immunodeficiency virus
                     type 1"
     misc_feature    8152..8385
                     /label=RRE
                     /note="The Rev response element (RRE) of HIV-1 allows for
                     Rev-dependent mRNA export from the nucleus to the
                     cytoplasm."
     CDS             8570..8614
                     /codon_start=1
                     /product="antigenic peptide corresponding to amino acids
                     655 to 669 of the HIV envelope protein gp41 (Lutje Hulsik
                     et al., 2013)"
                     /label=gp41 peptide
                     /note="recognized by the 2H10 single-chain llama nanobody"
                     /translation="KNEQELLELDKWASL"
ORIGIN
        1 tcgacggtat cgatcacgag actagtatcg agcggccgcc cccttcaccg agggcctatt
       61 tcccatgatt ccttcatatt tgcatatacg atacaaggct gttagagaga taattggaat
      121 taatttgact gtaaacacaa agatattagt acaaaatacg tgacgtagaa agtaataatt
      181 tcttgggtag tttgcagttt taaaattatg ttttaaaatg gactatcata tgcttaccgt
      241 aacttgaaag tatttcgatt tcttggcttt atatatcttg tggaaaggac gaaacaccgg
      301 gtcttcgaga agacctgttt tagagctaga aatagcaagt taaaataagg ctagtccgtt
      361 atcaacttga aaaagtggca ccgagtcggt gcttttttta attctcgacc tcgagacaaa
      421 tggcagtatt catccacaat tttaaaagaa aaggggggat tggggggtac agtgcagggg
      481 aaagaatagt agacataata gcaacagaca tacaaactaa agaattacaa aaacaaatta
      541 caaaaattca aaattttcgg gtttattaca gggacagcag agatccactt tggccgcggc
      601 tcgaggcgat aagctttgca aagatggata aagttttaaa cagagaggaa tctttgcagc
      661 taatggacct tctaggtctt gaaaggagtg ggaattggct ccggtgcccg tcagtgggca
      721 gagcgcacat cgcccacagt ccccgagaag ttggggggag gggtcggcaa ttgaaccggt
      781 gcctagagaa ggtggcgcgg ggtaaactgg gaaagtgatg tcgtgtactg gctccgcctt
      841 tttcccgagg gtgggggaga accgtatata agtgcagtag tcgccgtgaa cgttcttttt
      901 cgcaacgggt ttgccgccag aacacaggta agtgccgtgt gtggttcccg cgggcctggc
      961 ctctttacgg gttatggccc ttgcgtgcct tgaattactt ccacctggct gcagtacgtg
     1021 attcttgatc ccgagcttcg ggttggaagt gggtgggaga gttcgaggcc ttgcgcttaa
     1081 ggagcccctt cgcctcgtgc ttgagttgag gcctggcctg ggcgctgggg ccgccgcgtg
     1141 cgaatctggt ggcaccttcg cgcctgtctc gctgctttcg ataagtctct agccatttaa
     1201 aatttttgat gacctgctgc gacgcttttt ttctggcaag atagtcttgt aaatgcgggc
     1261 caagatctgc acactggtat ttcggttttt ggggccgcgg gcggcgacgg ggcccgtgcg
     1321 tcccagcgca catgttcggc gaggcggggc ctgcgagcgc ggccaccgag aatcggacgg
     1381 gggtagtctc aagctggccg gcctgctctg gtgcctggcc tcgcgccgcc gtgtatcgcc
     1441 ccgccctggg cggcaaggct ggcccggtcg gcaccagttg cgtgagcgga aagatggccg
     1501 cttcccggcc ctgctgcagg gagctcaaaa tggaggacgc ggcgctcggg agagcgggcg
     1561 ggtgagtcac ccacacaaag gaaaagggcc tttccgtcct cagccgtcgc ttcatgtgac
     1621 tccacggagt accgggcgcc gtccaggcac ctcgattagt tctcgagctt ttggagtacg
     1681 tcgtctttag gttgggggga ggggttttat gcgatggagt ttccccacac tgagtgggtg
     1741 gagactgaag ttaggccagc ttggcacttg atgtaattct ccttggaatt tgcccttttt
     1801 gagtttggat cttggttcat tctcaagcct cagacagtgg ttcaaagttt ttttcttcca
     1861 tttcaggtgt cgtgaggaat tctgcagtcg atcgacggta ccgcgggccc gggatccacg
     1921 gtcgccacca tgggggcagg tgccaccggc cgcgccatgg acgggccgcg cctgctgctg
     1981 ttgctgcttc tgggggtgtc ccttggaggt gccaaggagg catgcggcaa accaattcca
     2041 aacccactgc tgggactgga ttccacagga ggaggcgggg gagggtatac agatatcgaa
     2101 atgaatagac tcggaaaggg aggaggcggg ggaggggagg accaggtgga ccccaggctg
     2161 atcgacggca agcccacagg cctgtacaca cacagcggtg agtgctgcaa agcctgcaac
     2221 ctgggcgagg gtgtggccca gccttgtgga gccaaccaga ccgtgtgtga gccctgcctg
     2281 gacagcgtga cgttctccga cgtggtgagc gcgaccgagc cgtgcaagcc gtgcaccgag
     2341 tgcgtggggc tccagagcat gtcggcgccg tgcgtggagg ccgacgacgc cgtgtgccgc
     2401 tgcgcctacg gctactacca ggatgagacg actgggcgct gcgaggcgtg ccgcgtgtgc
     2461 gaggcgggct cgggcctcgt gttctcctgc caggacaagc agaacaccgt gtgcgaggag
     2521 tgccccgacg gcacgtattc cgacgaggcc aaccacgtgg acccgtgcct gccctgcacc
     2581 gtgtgcgagg acaccgagcg ccagctccgc gagtgcacac gctgggccga cgccgagtgc
     2641 gaggagatcc ctggccgttg gattacacgg tccacacccc cagagggctc ggacagcaca
     2701 gcccccagca cccaggagcc tgaggcacct ccagaacaag acctcatagc cagcacggtg
     2761 gcaggtgtgg tgaccacagt gatgggcagc tcccagcccg tggtgacccg aggcaccacc
     2821 gacaacctca tccctgtcta ttgctccatc ctggctgctg tggttgtggg ccttgtggcc
     2881 tacatagcct tcaagaggtg gaacaggggt atcctctaga gcggccgcgt cgacaatcaa
     2941 cctctggatt acaaaatttg tgaaagattg actggtattc ttaactatgt tgctcctttt
     3001 acgctatgtg gatacgctgc tttaatgcct ttgtatcatg ctattgcttc ccgtatggct
     3061 ttcattttct cctccttgta taaatcctgg ttgctgtctc tttatgagga gttgtggccc
     3121 gttgtcaggc aacgtggcgt ggtgtgcact gtgtttgctg acgcaacccc cactggttgg
     3181 ggcattgcca ccacctgtca gctcctttcc gggactttcg ctttccccct ccctattgcc
     3241 acggcggaac tcatcgccgc ctgccttgcc cgctgctgga caggggctcg gctgttgggc
     3301 actgacaatt ccgtggtgtt gtcggggaag ctgacgtcct ttccatggct gctcgcctgt
     3361 gttgccacct ggattctgcg cgggacgtcc ttctgctacg tcccttcggc cctcaatcca
     3421 gcggaccttc cttcccgcgg cctgctgccg gctctgcggc ctcttccgca tcttcgcctt
     3481 cgccctcaga cgagtcggat ctccctttgg gccgcctccc cgcctgggta cctttaagac
     3541 caatgactta caaggcagct gtagatctta gccacttttt aaaagaaaag gggggactgg
     3601 aagggctaat tcactcccaa cgaagataag atctgctttt tgcttgtact gggtctctct
     3661 ggttagacca gatctgagcc tgggagctct ctggctaact agggaaccca ctgcttaagc
     3721 ctcaataaag cttgccttga gtgcttcaag tagtgtgtgc ccgtctgttg tgtgactctg
     3781 gtaactagag atccctcaga cccttttagt cagtgtggaa aatctctagc agtagtagtt
     3841 catgtcatct tattattcag tatttataac ttgcaaagaa atgaatatca gagagtgaga
     3901 ggaacttgtt tattgcagct tataatggtt acaaataaag caatagcatc acaaatttca
     3961 caaataaagc atttttttca ctgcattcta gttgtggttt gtccaaactc atcaatgtat
     4021 cttatcatgt ctggctctag ctatcccgcc cctaactccg cccatcccgc ccctaactcc
     4081 gcccagttcc gcccattctc cgccccatgg ctgactaatt ttttttattt atgcagaggc
     4141 cgaggccgcc tcggcctctg agctattcca gaagtagtga ggaggctttt ttggaggcct
     4201 agggacgtac ccaattcgcc ctatagtgag tcgtattacg cgcgctcact ggccgtcgtt
     4261 ttacaacgtc gtgactggga aaaccctggc gttacccaac ttaatcgcct tgcagcacat
     4321 ccccctttcg ccagctggcg taatagcgaa gaggcccgca ccgatcgccc ttcccaacag
     4381 ttgcgcagcc tgaatggcga atgggnnnnn nnnnnnnnnn nnnnnnnnnn nnnnnnnnnn
     4441 nnnnnnnnnn nnnnnnnnnn nnnnnnnnnn nnnnnnnnnn nnnnnnnnnn nnnnnnnnnn
     4501 nnnnnnnnnn nnnnnnnnnn nnnnnnnnnc nnnnnnnnnn nnnnnnnnnn nnnnnnnnnn
     4561 nnnnnnnnnn nnnnnnnnnn nnnnnnnnnn nnnnnnnnnn nnnnnnnnnn nnnnnnnnnn
     4621 nannnnnnnn nnnnnnnnnn nnnnnnnnnn nnnnnnnnnn nnnnnnnnnn ncctttgacg
     4681 ttggagtcca cgttctttaa tagtggactc ttgttccaaa ctggaacaac actcaaccct
     4741 atctcggtct attcttttga tttataaggg attttgccga tttcggccta ttggttaaaa
     4801 aatgagctga tttaacaaaa atttaacgcg aattttaaca aaatattaac gcttacaatt
     4861 taggtggcac ttttcgggga aatgtgcgcg gaacccctat ttgtttattt ttctaaatac
     4921 attcaaatat gtatccgctc atgagacaat aaccctgata aatgcttcaa taatattgaa
     4981 aaaggaagag tatgagtatt caacatttcc gtgtcgccct tattcccttt tttgcggcat
     5041 tttgccttcc tgtttttgct cacccagaaa cgctggtgaa agtaaaagat gctgaagatc
     5101 agttgggtgc acgagtgggt tacatcgaac tggatctcaa cagcggtaag atccttgaga
     5161 gttttcgccc cgaagaacgt tttccaatga tgagcacttt taaagttctg ctatgtggcg
     5221 cggtattatc ccgtattgac gccgggcaag agcaactcgg tcgccgcata cactattctc
     5281 agaatgactt ggttgagtac tcaccagtca cagaaaagca tcttacggat ggcatgacag
     5341 taagagaatt atgcagtgct gccataacca tgagtgataa cactgcggcc aacttacttc
     5401 tgacaacgat cggaggaccg aaggagctaa ccgctttttt gcacaacatg ggggatcatg
     5461 taactcgcct tgatcgttgg gaaccggagc tgaatgaagc cataccaaac gacgagcgtg
     5521 acaccacgat gcctgtagca atggcaacaa cgttgcgcaa actattaact ggcgaactac
     5581 ttactctagc ttcccggcaa caattaatag actggatgga ggcggataaa gttgcaggac
     5641 cacttctgcg ctcggccctt ccggctggct ggtttattgc tgataaatct ggagccggtg
     5701 agcgtgggtc tcgcggtatc attgcagcac tggggccaga tggtaagccc tcccgtatcg
     5761 tagttatcta cacgacgggg agtcaggcaa ctatggatga acgaaataga cagatcgctg
     5821 agataggtgc ctcactgatt aagcattggt aactgtcaga ccaagtttac tcatatatac
     5881 tttagattga tttaaaactt catttttaat ttaaaaggat ctaggtgaag atcctttttg
     5941 ataatctcat gaccaaaatc ccttaacgtg agttttcgtt ccactgagcg tcagaccccg
     6001 tagaaaagat caaaggatct tcttgagatc ctttttttct gcgcgtaatc tgctgcttgc
     6061 aaacaaaaaa accaccgcta ccagcggtgg tttgtttgcc ggatcaagag ctaccaactc
     6121 tttttccgaa ggtaactggc ttcagcagag cgcagatacc aaatactgtt cttctagtgt
     6181 agccgtagtt aggccaccac ttcaagaact ctgtagcacc gcctacatac ctcgctctgc
     6241 taatcctgtt accagtggct gctgccagtg gcgataagtc gtgtcttacc gggttggact
     6301 caagacgata gttaccggat aaggcgcagc ggtcgggctg aacggggggt tcgtgcacac
     6361 agcccagctt ggagcgaacg acctacaccg aactgagata cctacagcgt gagctatgag
     6421 aaagcgccac gcttcccgaa gggagaaagg cggacaggta tccggtaagc ggcagggtcg
     6481 gaacaggaga gcgcacgagg gagcttccag ggggaaacgc ctggtatctt tatagtcctg
     6541 tcgggtttcg ccacctctga cttgagcgtc gatttttgtg atgctcgtca ggggggcgga
     6601 gcctatggaa aaacgccagc aacgcggcct ttttacggtt cctggccttt tgctggcctt
     6661 ttgctcacat gttctttcct gcgttatccc ctgattctgt ggataaccgt attaccgcct
     6721 ttgagtgagc tgataccgct cgccgcagcc gaacgaccga gcgcagcgag tcagtgagcg
     6781 aggaagcgga agagcgccca atacgcaaac cgcctctccc cgcgcgttgg ccgattcatt
     6841 aatgcagctg gcacgacagg tttcccgact ggaaagcggg cagtgagcgc aacgcaatta
     6901 atgtgagtta gctcactcat taggcacccc aggctttaca ctttatgctt ccggctcgta
     6961 tgttgtgtgg aattgtgagc ggataacaat ttcacacagg aaacagctat gaccatgatt
     7021 acgccaagcg cgcaattaac cctcactaaa gggaacaaaa gctggagctg caagcttaat
     7081 gtagtcttat gcaatactct tgtagtcttg caacatggta acgatgagtt agcaacatgc
     7141 cttacaagga gagaaaaagc accgtgcatg gcgattggtg gaagtaaggt ggtacgatcg
     7201 tgccttatta ggaaggcaac agacgggtct gacatggatt ggacgaacca ctgaattgcc
     7261 gcattgcaga gatattgtat ttaagtgcct agctcgatac ataaacgggt ctctctggtt
     7321 agaccagatc tgagcctggg agctctctgg ctaactaggg aacccactgc ttaagcctca
     7381 ataaagcttg ccttgagtgc ttcaagtagt gtgtgcccgt ctgttgtgtg actctggtaa
     7441 ctagagatcc ctcagaccct tttagtcagt gtggaaaatc tctagcagtg gcgcccgaac
     7501 agggacttga aagcgaaagg gaaaccagag gagctctctc gacgcaggac tcggcttgct
     7561 gaagcgcgca cggcaagagg cgaggggcgg cgactggtga gtacgccaaa aattttgact
     7621 agcggaggct agaaggagag agatgggtgc gagagcgtca gtattaagcg ggggagaatt
     7681 agatcgcgat gggaaaaaat tcggttaagg ccagggggaa agaaaaaata taaattaaaa
     7741 catatagtat gggcaagcag ggagctagaa cgattcgcag ttaatcctgg cctgttagaa
     7801 acatcagaag gctgtagaca aatactggga cagctacaac catcccttca gacaggatca
     7861 gaagaactta gatcattata taatacagta gcaaccctct attgtgtgca tcaaaggata
     7921 gagataaaag acaccaagga agctttagac aagatagagg aagagcaaaa caaaagtaag
     7981 accaccgcac agcaagcggc cgctgatctt cagacctgga ggaggagata tgagggacaa
     8041 ttggagaagt gaattatata aatataaagt agtaaaaatt gaaccattag gagtagcacc
     8101 caccaaggca aagagaagag tggtgcagag agaaaaaaga gcagtgggaa taggagcttt
     8161 gttccttggg ttcttgggag cagcaggaag cactatgggc gcagcgtcaa tgacgctgac
     8221 ggtacaggcc agacaattat tgtctggtat agtgcagcag cagaacaatt tgctgagggc
     8281 tattgaggcg caacagcatc tgttgcaact cacagtctgg ggcatcaagc agctccaggc
     8341 aagaatcctg gctgtggaaa gatacctaaa ggatcaacag ctcctgggga tttggggttg
     8401 ctctggaaaa ctcatttgca ccactgctgt gccttggaat gctagttgga gtaataaatc
     8461 tctggaacag atttggaatc acacgacctg gatggagtgg gacagagaaa ttaacaatta
     8521 cacaagctta atacactcct taattgaaga atcgcaaaac cagcaagaaa agaatgaaca
     8581 agaattattg gaattagata aatgggcaag tttgtggaat tggtttaaca taacaaattg
     8641 gctgtggtat ataaaattat tcataatgat agtaggaggc ttggtaggtt taagaatagt
     8701 ttttgctgta ctttctatag tgaatagagt taggcaggga tattcaccat tatcgtttca
     8761 gacccacctc ccaaccccga ggggacccga caggcccgaa ggaatagaag aagaaggtgg
     8821 agagagagac agagacagat ccattcgatt agtgaacgga tc
//
