[The description below was written by a language model from this plasmid's Addgene catalogue record and the feature table of its GenBank file.]
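Description:
pLKO_V5.VSVg.C_NGFR is a third-generation, self-inactivating lentiviral CRISPR vector built on the pLKO backbone (8,862 bp in the held sequence record). It pairs an sgRNA expression cassette with a protein barcode ("Pro-Code") reporter. In bacteria it is maintained through a high-copy ColE1/pUC-type origin and selected with ampicillin via the bla gene. An f1 origin, an SV40 origin and poly(A) signal, and lac, T7 and T3 promoter remnants are also carried in the backbone. The viral portion consists of an RSV promoter driving a truncated HIV-1 5' LTR, the Psi packaging signal, RRE, cPPT/CTS, a WPRE and a U3-deleted 3' LTR. Genomic RNA can therefore be packaged when helper functions are supplied in trans, and the integrated provirus lacks LTR promoter activity.

Two independent transcription units sit between the LTRs. A human U6 Pol III promoter lies upstream of the Streptococcus pyogenes Cas9 guide RNA scaffold, forming the site into which a user-chosen sgRNA spacer is cloned. The record does not name the cloning sites, and no Cas9 is encoded on this plasmid. Downstream, the EF-1-alpha promoter with its intron A and a Kozak sequence drives human NGFR truncated to remove its signalling domain (dNGFR). This receptor serves as an inert scaffold carrying an N-terminal combination of three epitopes named V5, VSVg and C. The feature table annotates only the V5 and VSV-G tags; neither the third tag nor the NGFR coding region is annotated. Each unique epitope combination marks one vector, and so one guide. Antibody staining read out by cytometry then identifies which perturbation each cell received, enabling pooled phenotypic CRISPR screens and vector or cell tracking at single-cell resolution.
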