Addgene plasmid #158266: pLKO_V5.VSVg.C_NGFR
Purpose: Protein Barcode (Pro-Code) for vector/cell tracking. Contains U6 trRNA cassette for sgRNA cloning. Enables phenotypic CRISPR screens at a single cell resolution (using cytometry).
Depositing lab: Brian Brown. Depositing organization: Icahn School of Medicine at Mount Sinai. Publication: Protein Barcodes Enable High-Dimensional Single-Cell CRISPR Screens. Wroblewska A, Dhainaut M, Ben-Zvi B, Rose SA, Park ES, Amir ED, Bektesevic A, Baccarini A, Merad M, Rahman AH, Brown BD. Cell. 2018 Nov 1;175(4):1141-1155.e16. doi: 10.1016/j.cell.2018.09.022. Epub 2018 Oct 18. PubMed 30343902.
Backbone
  Vector backbone: pLKO
  Backbone size w/o insert (bp): 9000
  Vector type: Lentiviral, CRISPR
Growth in bacteria
  Bacterial resistance: Ampicillin, 100 μg/mL
  Growth temperature: 37°C
  Growth strain: NEB Stable
  Copy number: High Copy
Gene/Insert
  Gene/Insert name: Pro-Code Tagged human dNGFR
  Species: H. sapiens (human)
  Insert size (bp): 1000
  Mutation: Truncation of the signaling domain
  Entrez Gene: NGFR (a.k.a. CD271, Gp80-LNGFR, TNFRSF16, p75(NTR), p75NTR)
  Promoter: EF1a
  Tag / fusion protein: V5.VSVg.C (N terminal on insert)
  Cloning method: Restriction Enzyme; 5′ cloning site Unknown (unknown if destroyed)
  Sequencing primers: 5′ cctttttgagtttggatcttggttcat
Terms and licenses: Academic/Nonprofit Terms; Industry Terms: Not Available to Industry
How to cite: pLKO_V5.VSVg.C_NGFR was a gift from Brian Brown (Addgene plasmid # 158266 ; http://n2t.net/addgene:158266 ; RRID:Addgene_158266)
