>Addgene plasmid #158266 | pLKO_V5.VSVg.C_NGFR | depositor partial sequence | sequence record 305401 | Tagged NGFR
ATGGGGGCAGGTGCCACCGGCCGCGCCATGGACGGGCCGCGCCTGCTGCTGTTGCTGCTTCTGGGGGTGT
CCCTTGGAGGTGCCAAGGAGGCATGCGGCAAACCAATTCCAAACCCACTGCTGGGACTGGATTCCACAGG
AGGAGGCGGGGGAGGGTATACAGATATCGAAATGAATAGACTCGGAAAGGGAGGAGGCGGGGGAGGGGAG
GACCAGGTGGACCCCAGGCTGATCGACGGCAAGCCCACAGGCCTGTACACACACAGCGGTGAGTGCTGCA
AAGCCTGCAACCTGGGCGAGGGTGTGGCCCAGCCTTGTGGAGCCAACCAGACCGTGTGTGAGCCCTGCCT
GGACAGCGTGACGTTCTCCGACGTGGTGAGCGCGACCGAGCCGTGCAAGCCGTGCACCGAGTGCGTGGGG
CTCCAGAGCATGTCGGCGCCGTGCGTGGAGGCCGACGACGCCGTGTGCCGCTGCGCCTACGGCTACTACC
AGGATGAGACGACTGGGCGCTGCGAGGCGTGCCGCGTGTGCGAGGCGGGCTCGGGCCTCGTGTTCTCCTG
CCAGGACAAGCAGAACACCGTGTGCGAGGAGTGCCCCGACGGCACGTATTCCGACGAGGCCAACCACGTG
GACCCGTGCCTGCCCTGCACCGTGTGCGAGGACACCGAGCGCCAGCTCCGCGAGTGCACACGCTGGGCCG
ACGCCGAGTGCGAGGAGATCCCTGGCCGTTGGATTACACGGTCCACACCCCCAGAGGGCTCGGACAGCAC
AGCCCCCAGCACCCAGGAGCCTGAGGCACCTCCAGAACAAGACCTCATAGCCAGCACGGTGGCAGGTGTG
GTGACCACAGTGATGGGCAGCTCCCAGCCCGTGGTGACCCGAGGCACCACCGACAACCTCATCCCTGTCT
ATTGCTCCATCCTGGCTGCTGTGGTTGTGGGCCTTGTGGCCTACATAGCCTTCAAGAGGTGGAACAGGGG
TATCCTCTAG
